>Addgene plasmid #129264 | pCAG-Mac_Q139D_D150N_E258V-HaloTag-ST | addgene full sequence | sequence record 254343 | Addgene NGS Result
GCTAGCCGCCACCATGATCGTTGATCAGTTCGAGGAGGTTCTCATGAAAACATCACAGCTCTTCCCTCTG
CCAACTGCAACACAATCTGCCCAACCTACCCATGTTGCACCTGTACCGACCGTCCTTCCTGACACACCGA
TTTACGAGACCGTCGGAGATAGTGGTTCCAAAACTCTTTGGGTAGTATTCGTGTTGATGCTCATAGCATC
CGCAGCTTTCACGGCCTTGAGCTGGAAGATACCTGTAAACCGGAGGTTGTACCACGTAATCACCACTATC
ATCACACTCACAGCCGCACTGTCTTATTTTGCCATGGCAACCGGCCATGGAGTCGCCCTCAACAAGATAG
TCATCAGGACGCAACACGACCATGTGCCGGACACCTATGAAACCGTATATAGGCAGGTATACTACGCACG
GTACATTGATTGGGCAATAACAACCCCATTGCTTCTGCTGAATCTCGGGTTGCTTGCAGGGATGTCAGGA
GCACACATTTTTATGGCAATTGTTGCCGATCTTATTATGGTCTTGACGGGATTGTTCGCTGCCTTTGGCA
GTGAAGGGACTCCTCAAAAATGGGGCTGGTATACGATTGCTTGCATCGCCTACATCTTTGTTGTCTGGCA
TCTCGTACTTAACGGCGGTGCTAACGCCAGGGTTAAAGGGGAGAAGCTTCGGTCTTTTTTCGTTGCTATC
GGAGCCTACACCCTCATCTTGTGGACAGCTTATCCTATCGTTTGGGGCCTGGCCGACGGGGCTCGCAAAA
TTGGCGTAGACGGGGTGATTATTGCCTATGCAGTTCTGGATGTACTGGCTAAAGGGGTCTTCGGTGCATG
GCTCCTGGTCACTCATGCCAATCTTCGCGAATCAGACATCGGTACCGGCTTTCCATTCGACCCCCATTAT
GTGGAAGTCCTGGGCGAGCGCATGCACTACGTCGATGTTGGTCCGCGCGATGGCACCCCTGTGCTGTTCC
TGCACGGTAACCCGACCTCCTCCTACGTGTGGCGCAACATCATCCCGCATGTTGCACCGACCCATCGCTG
CATTGCTCCAGACCTGATCGGTATGGGCAAATCCGACAAACCAGACCTGGGTTATTTCTTCGACGACCAC
GTCCGCTTCATGGATGCCTTCATCGAAGCCCTGGGTCTGGAAGAGGTCGTCCTGGTCATTCACGACTGGG
GCTCCGCTCTGGGTTTCCACTGGGCCAAGCGCAATCCAGAGCGCGTCAAAGGTATTGCATTTATGGAGTT
CATCCACCCTATCCCGACCTGGGACGAATGGCCAGAATTTGCCCGCGAGACCTTCCAGGCCTTCCGCACC
ACCGACGTCGGCCGCAAGCTGATCATCGATCAGAACGTTTTTATCGAGGGTACGCTGCCGATGGGTGTCG
TCCGCCCGCTGACTGAAGTCGAGATGGACCATTACCGCGAGCCGTTCCTGAATCCTGTTGACCGCGAGCC
ACTGTGGCGCTTCCCAAACGAGCTGCCAATCGCCGGTGAGCCAGCGAACATCGTCGCGCTGGTCGAAGAA
TACATGGACTGGCTGCACCAGTCCCCTGTCCCGAAGCTGCTGTTCTGGGGCACCCCAGGCGTTCTGATCC
CACCGGCCGAAGCCGCTCGCCTGGCCAAAAGCCTGCCTAACTGCAAGGCTGTGGACATCGGCCCGGGTCT
GAATCTGCTGCAAGAAGACAACCCGGACCTGATCGGCAGCGAGATCGCGCGCTGGCTGTCGACGCTCGAG
ATTTCCGGCGAGCCAACCACTAAGAGCAGGATCACCAGCGAGGGCGAGTACATCCCCCTGGACCAGATCG
ACATCAACGTGTTCTGCTACGAGAACGAGGTGCAAAGTCAGCCTATCCTGAACACAAAGGAAATGGCTCC
ACAGTCTAAGCCTCCCGAAGAGCTTGAGATGTCCAGTATGCCAAGTCCCGTGGCTCCCCTCCCTGCCAGG
ACTGAAGGAGTGATTGACATGAGGAGTATGTCATCTATTGATAGCTTCATCTCTTGCGCAACAGATTTCC
CCGAGGCTACTCGATTCTAATGAAAGCTTGCTACCGAGCTCGGATCCACTAGTCCAGTGTGGTGGAATTC
TGCAGATATCCAGCACAGTGGCGGCCGCTCGAGTCTAGAGGGCCCGTTTAAACCCGCTGATCAGCCTCGA
CTGTGCCTTCTAGTTGCCAGCCATCTGTTGTTTGCCCCTCCCCCGTGCCTTCCTTGACCCTGGAAGGTGC
CACTCCCACTGTCCTTTCCTAATAAAATGAGGAAATTGCATCGCATTGTCTGAGTAGGTGTCATTCTATT
CTGGGGGGTGGGGTGGGGCAGGACAGCAAGGGGGAGGATTGGGAAGACAATAGCAGGCATGCTGGGGATG
CGGTGGGCTCTATGGCTTCTGAGGCGGAAAGAACCAGCTGGGGCTCTAGGGGGTATCCCC
[124 nt withheld, positions 2441-2564]
C
[91 nt withheld, positions 2566-2656]
A
[49 nt withheld, positions 2658-2706]
CCTTTGACGTTGGAGTCCACGTTCTTT
[37 nt withheld, positions 2734-2770]
ACCCTATCTCGGTCTATTCTTTTGATTTATAAGGGATTTTGCCGATTTCGGCCTATTGGTTAAAAAATGA
GCTGATTTAACAAAAATTTAACGCGAATTAATTCTGTGGAATGTGTGTCAGTTAGGGTGTGGAAAGTCCC
CAGGCTCCCCAGCAGGCAGAAGTATGCAAAGCATGCATCTCAATTAGTCAGCAACCAGGTGTGGAAAGTC
CCCAGGCTCCCCAGCAGGCAGAAGTATGCAAAGCATGCATCTCAATTAGTCAGCAACCATAGTCCCGCCC
CTAACTCCGCCCATCCCGCCCCTAACTCCGCCCAGTTCCGCCCATTCTCCGCCCCATGGCTGACTAATTT
TTTTTATTTATGCAGAGGCCGAGGCCGCCTCTGCCTCTGAGCTATTCCAGAAGTAGTGAGGAGGCTTTTT
TGGAGGCCTAGGCTTTTGCAAAAAGCTCCCGCATGACCGAGTACAAGCCCACGGTGCGCCTCGCCACCCG
CGACGACGTCCCCAGGGCCGTACGCACCCTCGCCGCCGCGTTCGCCGACTACCCCGCCACGCGCCACACC
GTCGATCCGGACCGCCACATCGAGCGGGTCACCGAGCTGCAAGAACTCTTCCTCACGCGCGTCGGGCTCG
ACATCGGCAAGGTGTGGGTCGCGGACGACGGCGCCGCGGTGGCGGTCTGGACCACGCCGGAGAGCGTCGA
AGCGGGGGCGGTGTTCGCCGAGATCGGCCCGCGCATGGCCGAGTTGAGCGGTTCCCGGCTGGCCGCGCAG
CAACAGATGGAAGGCCTCCTGGCGCCGCACCGGCCCAAGGAGCCCGCGTGGTTCCTGGCCACCGTCGGCG
TCTCGCCCGACCACCAGGGCAAGGGTCTGGGCAGCGCCGTCGTGCTCCCCGGAGTGGAGGCGGCCGAGCG
CGCCGGGGTGCCCGCCTTCCTGGAGACCTCCGCGCCCCGCAACCTCCCCTTCTACGAGCGGCTCGGCTTC
ACCGTCACCGCCGACGTCGAGGTGCCCGAAGGACCGCGCACCTGGTGCATGACCCGCAAGCCCGGTGCCT
GATTCGAAATGACCGACCAAGCGACGCCCAACCTGCCATCACGAGATTTCGATTCCACCGCCGCCTTCTA
TGAAAGGTTGGGCTTCGGAATCGTTTTCCGGGACGCCGGCTGGATGATCCTCCAGCGCGGGGATCTCATG
CTGGAGTTCTTCGCCCACCCCAACTTGTTTATTGCAGCTTATAATGGTTACAAATAAAGCAATAGCATCA
CAAATTTCACAAATAAAGCATTTTTTTCACTGCATTCTAGTTGTGGTTTGTCCAAACTCATCAATGTATC
TTATCATGTCTGTATACCGTCGACCTCTAGCTAGAGCTTGGCGTAATCATGGTCATAGCTGTTTCCTGTG
TGAAATTGTTATCCGCTCACAATTCCACACAACATACGAGCCGGAAGCATAAAGTGTAAAGCCTGGGGTG
CCTAATGAGTGAGCTAACTCACATTAATTGCGTTGCGCTCACTGCCCGCTTTCCAGTCGGGAAACCTGTC
GTGCCAGCTGCATTAATGAATCGGCCAACGCGCGGGGAGAGGCGGTTTGCGTATTGGGCGCTCTTCCGCT
TCCTCGCTCACTGACTCGCTGCGCTCGGTCGTTCGGCTGCGGCGAGCGGTATCAGCTCACTCAAAGGCGG
TAATACGGTTATCCACAGAATCAGGGGATAACGCAGGAAAGAACATGTGAGCAAAAGGCCAGCAAAAGGC
CAGGAACCGTAAAAAGGCCGCGTTGCTGGCGTTTTTCCATAGGCTCCGCCCCCCTGACGAGCATCACAAA
AATCGACGCTCAAGTCAGAGGTGGCGAAACCCGACAGGACTATAAAGATACCAGGCGTTTCCCCCTGGAA
GCTCCCTCGTGCGCTCTCCTGTTCCGACCCTGCCGCTTACCGGATACCTGTCCGCCTTTCTCCCTTCGGG
AAGCGTGGCGCTTTCTCATAGCTCACGCTGTAGGTATCTCAGTTCGGTGTAGGTCGTTCGCTCCAAGCTG
GGCTGTGTGCACGAACCCCCCGTTCAGCCCGACCGCTGCGCCTTATCCGGTAACTATCGTCTTGAGTCCA
ACCCGGTAAGACACGACTTATCGCCACTGGCAGCAGCCACTGGTAACAGGATTAGCAGAGCGAGGTATGT
AGGCGGTGCTACAGAGTTCTTGAAGTGGTGGCCTAACTACGGCTACACTAGAAGAACAGTATTTGGTATC
TGCGCTCTGCTGAAGCCAGTTACCTTCGGAAAAAGAGTTGGTAGCTCTTGATCCGGCAAACAAACCACCG
CTGGTAGCGGTGGTTTTTTTGTTTGCAAGCAGCAGATTACGCGCAGAAAAAAAGGATCTCAAGAAGATCC
TTTGATCTTTTCTACGGGGTCTGACGCTCAGTGGAACGAAAACTCACGTTAAGGGATTTTGGTCATGAGA
TTATCAAAAAGGATCTTCACCTAGATCCTTTTAAATTAAAAATGAAGTTTTAAATCAATCTAAAGTATAT
ATGAGTAAACTTGGTCTGACAGTTACCAATGCTTAATCAGTGAGGCACCTATCTCAGCGATCTGTCTATT
TCGTTCATCCATAGTTGCCTGACTCCCCGTCGTGTAGATAACTACGATACGGGAGGGCTTACCATCTGGC
CCCAGTGCTGCAATGATACCGCGAGACCCACGCTCACCGGCTCCAGATTTATCAGCAATAAACCAGCCAG
CCGGAAGGGCCGAGCGCAGAAGTGGTCCTGCAACTTTATCCGCCTCCATCCAGTCTATTAATTGTTGCCG
GGAAGCTAGAGTAAGTAGTTCGCCAGTTAATAGTTTGCGCAACGTTGTTGCCATTGCTACAGGCATCGTG
GTGTCACGCTCGTCGTTTGGTATGGCTTCATTCAGCTCCGGTTCCCAACGATCAAGGCGAGTTACATGAT
CCCCCATGTTGTGCAAAAAAGCGGTTAGCTCCTTCGGTCCTCCGATCGTTGTCAGAAGTAAGTTGGCCGC
AGTGTTATCACTCATGGTTATGGCAGCACTGCATAATTCTCTTACTGTCATGCCATCCGTAAGATGCTTT
TCTGTGACTGGTGAGTACTCAACCAAGTCATTCTGAGAATAGTGTATGCGGCGACCGAGTTGCTCTTGCC
CGGCGTCAATACGGGATAATACCGCGCCACATAGCAGAACTTTAAAAGTGCTCATCATTGGAAAACGTTC
TTCGGGGCGAAAACTCTCAAGGATCTTACCGCTGTTGAGATCCAGTTCGATGTAACCCACTCGTGCACCC
AACTGATCTTCAGCATCTTTTACTTTCACCAGCGTTTCTGGGTGAGCAAAAACAGGAAGGCAAAATGCCG
CAAAAAAGGGAATAAGGGCGACACGGAAATGTTGAATACTCATACTCTTCCTTTTTCAATATTATTGAAG
CATTTATCAGGGTTATTGTCTCATGAGCGGATACATATTTGAATGTATTTAGAAAAATAAACAAATAGGG
GTTCCGCGCACATTTCCCCGAAAAGTGCCACCTGACGTCGACATTGATTATTGACTAGTTATTAATAGTA
ATCAATTACGGGGTCATTAGTTCATAGCCCATATATGGAGTTCCGCGTTACATAACTTACGGTAAATGGC
CCGCCTGGCTGACCGCCCAACGACCCCCGCCCATTGACGTCAATAATGACGTATGTTCCCATAGTAACGC
CAATAGGGACTTTCCATTGACGTCAATGGGTGGAGTATTTACGGTAAACTGCCCACTTGGCAGTACATCA
AGTGTATCATATGCCAAGTACGCCCCCTATTGACGTCAATGACGGTAAATGGCCCGCCTGGCATTATGCC
CAGTACATGACCTTATGGGACTTTCCTACTTGGCAGTACATCTACGTATTAGTCATCGCTATTACCATGG
TCGAGGTGAGCCCCACGTTCTGCTTCACTCTCCCCATCTCCCCCCCCTCCCCACCCCCAATTTTGTATTT
ATTTATTTTTTAATTATTTTGTGCAGCGATGGGGGCGGGGGGGGGGGGNNSGSGCGCCRGGCGGGGSGGG
GSGGGGSGRGGGGSGGGGSGGGGCGAGGCGGAGAGGTGCGGCGGCAGCCAATCAGAGCGGCGCGCTCCGA
AAGTTTCCTTTTATGGCGAGGCGGCGGCGGCGGCGGCCCTATAAAAAGCGAAGCGCGCGGCGGGCGGGAG
TCGCTGCGCGCTGCCTTCGCCCCGTGCCCCGCTCCGCCGCCGCCTCGCGCCGCCCGCCCCGGCTCTGACT
GACCGCGTTACTCCCACAGGTGAGCGGGCGGGACGGCCCTTCTCCTCCGGGCTGTAATTAGCGCTTGGTT
TAATGACGGCTTGTTTCTTTTCTGTGGCTGCGTGAAAGCCTTGAGGGGCTCCGGGAGGGCCCTTTGTGCG
GGGGGAGCGGCTCGGGGGGTGCGTGCGTGTGTGTGTGCGTGGGGAGCGCCGCGTGCGGCTCCGCGCTGCC
CGGCGGCTGTGAGCGCTGCGGGCGCGGCGCGGGGCTTTGTGCGCTCCGCAGTGTGCGCGAGGGGAGCGCG
GCCGGGGGCGGTGCCCCGCGGTGCGGGGGGGGCTGCGAGGGGAACAAAGGCTGCGTGCGGGGTGTGTGCG
TGGGGGGGTGAGCAGGGGGTGTGGGCGCGTCGGTCGGGCTGCAACCCCCCCTGCACCCCCCTCCCCGAGT
TGCTGAGCACGGCCCGGCTTCGGGTGCGGGGCTCCGTACGGGGCGTGGCGCGGGGCTCGCCGTGCCGGGC
GGGGGGTGGCGGCAGGTGGGGGTGCCGGGCGGGGCGGGGCCGCCTCGGGCCGGGGAGGGCTCGGGGGAGG
GGCGCGGCGGCCCCCGGAGCGCCGGCGGCTGTCGAGGCGCGGCGAGCCGCAGCCATTGCCTTTTATGGTA
ATCGTGCGAGAGGGCGCAGGGACTTCCTTTGTCCCAAATCTGTGCGGAGCCGAAATCTGGGAGGCGCCGC
CGCACCCCCTCTAGCGGGCGCGGGGCGAAGCGGTGCGGCGCCGGCAGGAAGGAAATGGGCGGGGAGGGCC
TTCGTGCGTCGCCGCGCCGCCGTCCCCTTCTCCCTCTCCAGCCTCGGGGCTGTCCGCGGGGGGACGGCTG
CCTTCGGGGGGGACGGGGCAGGGCGGGGTTCGGCTTCTGGCGTGTGACCGGCGGCTCTAGAGCCTCTGCT
AACCATGTTCATGCCTTCTTCTTTTTCCTACAGCTCCTGGGCAACGTGCTGGTTATTGTGCTGTCTCATC
ATTTTGGCAAAGAATTCCTCGAGGAATTCACTCCTCAGGTGCAGGCTGCCTATCAGAAGGTGGTGGCTGG
TGTGGCCAATGCCCTGGCTCACAAATACCACTGAGATCTGCATGA
Features (pLannotate 1.2.2; 21 found; start..end, strand, type, name):
     80..880     +  CDS            nop-1 (fragment): NOP1_NEUCR - Experimental evidence at protein level: Swiss-Prot protein existence level 1. Could facilitate a sensory photoresponse. From Neurospora crassa (strain ATCC 24698 / 74-OR23-1A / CBS 708.71 / DSM 1257 / FGSC 987).
    873..1759    +  CDS            HaloTag® (fragment): modified bacterial dehalogenase that forms covalent bonds with chloroalkane derivatives
   1757..2128    +  CDS            Kcnb1 (fragment): KCNB1_RAT - Experimental evidence at protein level: Swiss-Prot protein existence level 1. Voltage-gated potassium channel that mediates transmembrane potassium transport in excitable membranes, primarily in the brain, but also in the pancreas and cardiovascular system. Contributes to the regulation of the action potential (AP) repolarization, duration and frequency of repetitive AP firing in neurons, muscle cells and endocrine cells and plays a role in homeostatic attenuation of electrical excitability throughout the brain (PubMed:10024359, PubMed:10618149, PubMed:12451110, PubMed:17379638, Pu
   2171..2395    +  polyA_signal   bGH poly(A) signal: bovine growth hormone polyadenylation signal
   2399..2420    +  promoter       SV40 promoter (fragment): SV40 enhancer and early promoter
   2441..2869    +  rep_origin     f1 ori (sequence partly withheld): f1 bacteriophage origin of replication; arrow indicates direction of (+) strand synthesis
   2883..3212    +  promoter       SV40 promoter: SV40 enhancer and early promoter
   3223..3822    +  CDS            PuroR: puromycin N-acetyltransferase; pac from Streptomyces alboniger; confers resistance to puromycin
   3829..3987    +  CDS            ble (fragment): BLE_KLEPN - Experimental evidence at protein level: Swiss-Prot protein existence level 1. Binding protein with a strong affinity to the bleomycin family of antibiotics. Binds to CL990; an antimitotic-antibiotic compound. From Klebsiella pneumoniae.
   3982..4103    +  polyA_signal   SV40 poly(A) signal: SV40 polyadenylation signal
   4176..4192    -  protein_bind   lac operator: The lac repressor binds to the lac operator to inhibit transcription in E. coli. This inhibition can be relieved by adding lactose or isopropyl-β-D-thiogalactopyranoside (IPTG). lac repressor encoded by lacI
   4200..4230    -  promoter       lac promoter: promoter for the E. coli lac operon
   4245..4266    -  protein_bind   CAP binding site: CAP binding activates transcription in the presence of cAMP. E. coli catabolite activator protein
   4279..4371    -  CDS            lacI (fragment): lac repressor; lacI; The lac repressor binds to the lac operator to inhibit transcription in E. coli. This inhibition can be relieved by adding lactose or isopropyl-β-D-thiogalactopyranoside (IPTG).
   4554..5142    -  rep_origin     ori: high-copy-number ColE1/pMB1/pBR322/pUC origin of replication
   5313..6173    -  CDS            AmpR: β-lactamase; bla; confers resistance to ampicillin, carbenicillin, and related antibiotics
   6174..6278    -  promoter       AmpR promoter: bla
   6310..6689    +  enhancer       CMV enhancer: human cytomegalovirus immediate early enhancer
   6691..6966    +  promoter       chicken β-actin promoter: No description available
   6967..7983    +  intron         chimeric intron: chimera between introns from chicken β-actin and rabbit β-globin
   7987..8121    +  CDS            HBB: HBB_COLGU - Experimental evidence at transcript level: Swiss-Prot protein existence level 2. Involved in oxygen transport from the lung to the various peripheral tissues. From Colobus guereza (Mantled guereza) (Eastern black-and-white colobus monkey).
