[The description below was written by a language model from this plasmid's Addgene catalogue record and pLannotate feature annotations shown in this document.]
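Description:
pCAG-Mac_Q139D_D150N_E258V-HaloTag-ST is a mammalian expression plasmid on a pCAG backbone. It encodes a synthetic fusion protein intended for soma-localized expression in mammalian cells. It is propagated in E. coli as a high-copy plasmid through a ColE1/pUC-type origin and is selected with ampicillin via the β-lactamase gene. An f1 phage origin is also present. Downstream of the main expression unit, a full SV40 early promoter drives a puromycin N-acetyltransferase gene followed by an SV40 polyadenylation signal, which could allow puromycin selection of transfected cells, though the record does not mention this use. The short ble, lacI, lac promoter/operator and extra SV40 promoter fragments look like backbone remnants.

The payload is transcribed from the CAG promoter, made up of the CMV immediate-early enhancer, the chicken β-actin promoter and a chimeric β-actin/β-globin intron. The annotated "HBB" stretch just after the intron is most likely the β-globin-derived end of this promoter cassette, not a separate coding gene. The open reading frame begins with the Mac rhodopsin carrying the Q139D, D150N and E258V substitutions; the annotation tool matched this region to the related Neurospora opsin nop-1 by homology. Mac is fused in frame to HaloTag, a modified dehalogenase that covalently binds chloroalkane-linked ligands such as fluorescent dyes. A fragment of the rat Kv2.1 (Kcnb1) potassium channel follows, which corresponds to the "ST" soma-targeting element in the name. A bovine growth hormone polyadenylation signal terminates the transcript. The insert was assembled by Gibson cloning between NheI and HindIII sites. The associated publication concerns engineering positive-going eFRET voltage indicators, so the construct is presumably a chemigenetic voltage sensor in which the mutant rhodopsin modulates fluorescence of a HaloTag-bound dye.
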