Addgene plasmid #129264: pCAG-Mac_Q139D_D150N_E258V-HaloTag-ST
Purpose: Express soma-localized Mac_Q139D_D150N_E258V-HaloTag in mammalian cells
Depositing lab: Eric Schreiter. Depositing organization: HHMI, Janelia Research Campus. Publication: A general approach to engineer positive-going eFRET voltage indicators. Abdelfattah AS, Valenti R, Zheng J, Wong A, Podgorski K, Koyama M, Kim DS, Schreiter ER. Nat Commun. 2020 Jul 10;11(1):3444. doi: 10.1038/s41467-020-17322-1. PubMed 32651384.
Backbone
  Vector backbone: pCAG
  Vector type: Mammalian Expression
Growth in bacteria
  Bacterial resistance: Ampicillin, 100 μg/mL
  Growth temperature: 37°C
  Growth strain: DH5alpha
  Copy number: High Copy
Gene/Insert
  Gene/Insert name: Mac_Q139D_D150N_E258V-HaloTag-ST
  Species: Synthetic
  Mutation: Q139D,D150N,E258V
  Promoter: CAG
  Cloning method: Gibson Cloning
Terms and licenses: Academic/Nonprofit Terms; Industry Terms: Not Available to Industry
Depositor comments: 5' cloning site: NheI, 3' cloning site: HindIII. Please visit https://www.biorxiv.org/content/10.1101/690925v1.full to read the preprint.
How to cite: pCAG-Mac_Q139D_D150N_E258V-HaloTag-ST was a gift from Eric Schreiter (Addgene plasmid # 129264 ; http://n2t.net/addgene:129264 ; RRID:Addgene_129264)
