LOCUS       Exported 8142 bp ds-DNA circular SYN 24-JUN-2019
DEFINITION  pcDNA3.1/Puro-CAG-ASAP1 sequence 7389 bps.
ACCESSION   .
VERSION     .
KEYWORDS    .
SOURCE      synthetic DNA construct
  ORGANISM  synthetic DNA construct
REFERENCE   1 (bases 1 to 8142)
  AUTHORS   Eric Schreiter
  TITLE     Direct Submission
  JOURNAL   Exported Wednesday, Jun 26, 2019 from SnapGene Viewer 4.3.10
            https://www.snapgene.com
FEATURES             Location/Qualifiers
     source          1..8142
                     /organism="synthetic DNA construct"
                     /mol_type="other DNA"
     source          878..2050
                     /organism="synthetic DNA construct"
                     /mol_type="other DNA"
     source          1853..2047
                     /organism="synthetic DNA construct"
                     /mol_type="other DNA"
     misc_feature    14..2050
                     /label=Mac_Q139D_D150N_E258V-HaloTag-ST
     CDS             14..877
                     /codon_start=1
                     /product="LeptosphaeriaRh_DpdN_EprV"
                     /label=Mac_Q139D_D150N_E258V
                     /translation="MIVDQFEEVLMKTSQLFPLPTATQSAQPTHVAPVPTVLPDTPIYE
                     TVGDSGSKTLWVVFVLMLIASAAFTALSWKIPVNRRLYHVITTIITLTAALSYFAMATG
                     HGVALNKIVIRTQHDHVPDTYETVYRQVYYARYIDWAITTPLLLLNLGLLAGMSGAHIF
                     MAIVADLIMVLTGLFAAFGSEGTPQKWGWYTIACIAYIFVVWHLVLNGGANARVKGEKL
                     RSFFVAIGAYTLILWTAYPIVWGLADGARKIGVDGVIIAYAVLDVLAKGVFGAWLLVTH
                     ANLRESD"
     CDS             878..1771
                     /codon_start=1
                     /label=HaloI4
                     /label=HaloI4-G&ERexport
                     /translation="IGTGFPFDPHYVEVLGERMHYVDVGPRDGTPVLFLHGNPTSSYVW
                     RNIIPHVAPTHRCIAPDLIGMGKSDKPDLGYFFDDHVRFMDAFIEALGLEEVVLVIHDW
                     GSALGFHWAKRNPERVKGIAFMEFIRPIPTWDEWPEFARETFQAFRTTDVGRKLIIDQN
                     VFIEGTLPMGVVRPLTEVEMDHYREPFLNPVDREPLWRFPNELPIAGEPANIVALVEEY
                     MDWLHQSPVPKLLFWGTPGVLIPPAEAARLAKSLPNCKAVDIGPGLNLLQEDNPDLIGS
                     EIARWLSTLEISGEPTT"
     CDS             1772..1831
                     /codon_start=1
                     /label=TS from Kir2.1
                     /translation="KSRITSEGEYIPLDQIDINV"
     CDS             1832..1852
                     /codon_start=1
                     /label=ER export sequence from Kir2.1
                     /translation="FCYENEV"
     CDS             1853..2047
                     /codon_start=1
                     /label=Kir2.1_proximal restriction and clustering signal
                     /translation="QSQPILNTKEMAPQSKPPEELEMSSMPSPVAPLPARTEGVIDMRS
                     MSSIDSFISCATDFPEATRF"
     polyA_signal    2171..2395
                     /label=bGH poly(A) signal
                     /note="bovine growth hormone polyadenylation signal"
     rep_origin      2441..2869
                     /direction=RIGHT
                     /label=f1 ori
                     /note="f1 bacteriophage origin of replication; arrow
                     indicates direction of (+) strand synthesis"
     promoter        2883..3212
                     /label=SV40 promoter
                     /note="SV40 enhancer and early promoter"
     rep_origin      3063..3198
                     /label=SV40 ori
                     /note="SV40 origin of replication"
     CDS             3221..3820
                     /codon_start=1
                     /gene="pac from Streptomyces alboniger"
                     /product="puromycin N-acetyltransferase"
                     /label=PuroR
                     /note="confers resistance to puromycin"
                     /translation="MTEYKPTVRLATRDDVPRAVRTLAAAFADYPATRHTVDPDRHIER
                     VTELQELFLTRVGLDIGKVWVADDGAAVAVWTTPESVEAGAVFAEIGPRMAELSGSRLA
                     AQQQMEGLLAPHRPKEPAWFLATVGVSPDHQGKGLGSAVVLPGVEAAERAGVPAFLETS
                     APRNLPFYERLGFTVTADVEVPEGPRTWCMTRKPGA"
     polyA_signal    3980..4101
                     /label=SV40 poly(A) signal
                     /note="SV40 polyadenylation signal"
     primer_bind     complement(4150..4166)
                     /label=M13 rev
                     /note="common sequencing primer, one of multiple similar
                     variants"
     protein_bind    4174..4190
                     /label=lac operator
                     /bound_moiety="lac repressor encoded by lacI"
                     /note="The lac repressor binds to the lac operator to
                     inhibit transcription in E. coli. This inhibition can be
                     relieved by adding lactose or
                     isopropyl-beta-D-thiogalactopyranoside (IPTG)."
     promoter        complement(4198..4228)
                     /label=lac promoter
                     /note="promoter for the E. coli lac operon"
     protein_bind    4243..4264
                     /label=CAP binding site
                     /bound_moiety="E. coli catabolite activator protein"
                     /note="CAP binding activates transcription in the presence
                     of cAMP."
     rep_origin      complement(4552..5137)
                     /direction=LEFT
                     /label=ori
                     /note="high-copy-number ColE1/pMB1/pBR322/pUC origin of
                     replication"
     CDS             complement(5308..6168)
                     /codon_start=1
                     /gene="bla"
                     /product="beta-lactamase"
                     /label=AmpR
                     /note="confers resistance to ampicillin, carbenicillin, and
                     related antibiotics"
                     /translation="MSIQHFRVALIPFFAAFCLPVFAHPETLVKVKDAEDQLGARVGYI
                     ELDLNSGKILESFRPEERFPMMSTFKVLLCGAVLSRIDAGQEQLGRRIHYSQNDLVEYS
                     PVTEKHLTDGMTVRELCSAAITMSDNTAANLLLTTIGGPKELTAFLHNMGDHVTRLDRW
                     EPELNEAIPNDERDTTMPVAMATTLRKLLTGELLTLASRQQLIDWMEADKVAGPLLRSA
                     LPAGWFIADKSGAGERGSRGIIAALGPDGKPSRIVVIYTTGSQATMDERNRQIAEIGAS
                     LIKHW"
     promoter        complement(6169..6273)
                     /gene="bla"
                     /label=AmpR promoter
     enhancer        6319..6698
                     /label=CMV enhancer
                     /note="human cytomegalovirus immediate early enhancer"
     intron          6974..7990
                     /label=chimeric intron
                     /note="chimera between introns from chicken beta-actin and
                     rabbit beta-globin"
     primer_bind     8084..8103
                     /label=f.pTriExUP.09.21
ORIGIN
        1 gctagccgcc accatgatcg ttgatcagtt cgaggaggtt ctcatgaaaa catcacagct
       61 cttccctctg ccaactgcaa cacaatctgc ccaacctacc catgttgcac ctgtaccgac
      121 cgtccttcct gacacaccga tttacgagac cgtcggagat agtggttcca aaactctttg
      181 ggtagtattc gtgttgatgc tcatagcatc cgcagctttc acggccttga gctggaagat
      241 acctgtaaac cggaggttgt accacgtaat caccactatc atcacactca cagccgcact
      301 gtcttatttt gccatggcaa ccggccatgg agtcgccctc aacaagatag tcatcaggac
      361 gcaacacgac catgtgccgg acacctatga aaccgtatat aggcaggtat actacgcacg
      421 gtacattgat tgggcaataa caaccccatt gcttctgctg aatctcgggt tgcttgcagg
      481 gatgtcagga gcacacattt ttatggcaat tgttgccgat cttattatgg tcttgacggg
      541 attgttcgct gcctttggca gtgaagggac tcctcaaaaa tggggctggt atacgattgc
      601 ttgcatcgcc tacatctttg ttgtctggca tctcgtactt aacggcggtg ctaacgccag
      661 ggttaaaggg gagaagcttc ggtctttttt cgttgctatc ggagcctaca ccctcatctt
      721 gtggacagct tatcctatcg tttggggcct ggccgacggg gctcgcaaaa ttggcgtaga
      781 cggggtgatt attgcctatg cagttctgga tgtactggct aaaggggtct tcggtgcatg
      841 gctcctggtc actcatgcca atcttcgcga atcagacatc ggtaccggct ttccattcga
      901 cccccattat gtggaagtcc tgggcgagcg catgcactac gtcgatgttg gtccgcgcga
      961 tggcacccct gtgctgttcc tgcacggtaa cccgacctcc tcctacgtgt ggcgcaacat
     1021 catcccgcat gttgcaccga cccatcgctg cattgctcca gacctgatcg gtatgggcaa
     1081 atccgacaaa ccagacctgg gttatttctt cgacgaccac gtccgcttca tggatgcctt
     1141 catcgaagcc ctgggtctgg aagaggtcgt cctggtcatt cacgactggg gctccgctct
     1201 gggtttccac tgggccaagc gcaatccaga gcgcgtcaaa ggtattgcat ttatggagtt
     1261 catccgccct atcccgacct gggacgaatg gccagaattt gcccgcgaga ccttccaggc
     1321 cttccgcacc accgacgtcg gccgcaagct gatcatcgat cagaacgttt ttatcgaggg
     1381 tacgctgccg atgggtgtcg tccgcccgct gactgaagtc gagatggacc attaccgcga
     1441 gccgttcctg aatcctgttg accgcgagcc actgtggcgc ttcccaaacg agctgccaat
     1501 cgccggtgag ccagcgaaca tcgtcgcgct ggtcgaagaa tacatggact ggctgcacca
     1561 gtcccctgtc ccgaagctgc tgttctgggg caccccaggc gttctgatcc caccggccga
     1621 agccgctcgc ctggccaaaa gcctgcctaa ctgcaaggct gtggacatcg gcccgggtct
     1681 gaatctgctg caagaagaca acccggacct gatcggcagc gagatcgcgc gctggctgtc
     1741 gacgctcgag atttccggcg agccaaccac taagagcagg atcaccagcg agggcgagta
     1801 catccccctg gaccagatcg acatcaacgt gttctgctac gagaacgagg tgcaaagtca
     1861 gcctatcctg aacacaaagg aaatggctcc acagtctaag cctcccgaag agcttgagat
     1921 gtccagtatg ccaagtcccg tggctcccct ccctgccagg actgaaggag tgattgacat
     1981 gaggagtatg tcatctattg atagcttcat ctcttgcgca acagatttcc ccgaggctac
     2041 tcgattctaa tgaaagcttg ctaccgagct cggatccact agtccagtgt ggtggaattc
     2101 tgcagatatc cagcacagtg gcggccgctc gagtctagag ggcccgttta aacccgctga
     2161 tcagcctcga ctgtgccttc tagttgccag ccatctgttg tttgcccctc ccccgtgcct
     2221 tccttgaccc tggaaggtgc cactcccact gtcctttcct aataaaatga ggaaattgca
     2281 tcgcattgtc tgagtaggtg tcattctatt ctggggggtg gggtggggca ggacagcaag
     2341 ggggaggatt gggaagacaa tagcaggcat gctggggatg cggtgggctc tatggcttct
     2401 gaggcggaaa gaaccagctg gggctctagg gggtatcccc nnnnnnnnnn nnnnnnnnnn
     2461 nnnnnnnnnn nnnnnnnnnn nnnnnnnnnn nnnnnnnnnn nnnnnnnnnn nnnnnnnnnn
     2521 nnnnnnnnnn nnnnnnnnnn nnnnnnnnnn nnnnnnnnnn nnnncnnnnn nnnnnnnnnn
     2581 nnnnnnnnnn nnnnnnnnnn nnnnnnnnnn nnnnnnnnnn nnnnnnnnnn nnnnnnnnnn
     2641 nnnnnnnnnn nnnnnnannn nnnnnnnnnn nnnnnnnnnn nnnnnnnnnn nnnnnnnnnn
     2701 nnnnnncctt tgacgttgga gtccacgttc tttaatagtg gactcttgtt ccaaactgga
     2761 acaacactca accctatctc ggtctattct tttgatttat aagggatttt gccgatttcg
     2821 gcctattggt taaaaaatga gctgatttaa caaaaattta acgcgaatta attctgtgga
     2881 atgtgtgtca gttagggtgt ggaaagtccc caggctcccc agcaggcaga agtatgcaaa
     2941 gcatgcatct caattagtca gcaaccaggt gtggaaagtc cccaggctcc ccagcaggca
     3001 gaagtatgca aagcatgcat ctcaattagt cagcaaccat agtcccgccc ctaactccgc
     3061 ccatcccgcc cctaactccg cccagttccg cccattctcc gccccatggc tgactaattt
     3121 tttttattta tgcagaggcc gaggccgcct ctgcctctga gctattccag aagtagtgag
     3181 gaggcttttt tggaggccta ggcttttgca aaaagctccc atgaccgagt acaagcccac
     3241 ggtgcgcctc gccacccgcg acgacgtccc ccgggccgta cgcaccctcg ccgccgcgtt
     3301 cgccgactac cccgccacgc gccacaccgt cgacccggac cgccacatcg agcgggtcac
     3361 cgagctgcaa gaactcttcc tcacgcgcgt cgggctcgac atcggcaagg tgtgggtcgc
     3421 ggacgacggc gccgcggtgg cggtctggac cacgccggag agcgtcgaag cgggggcggt
     3481 gttcgccgag atcggcccgc gcatggccga gttgagcggt tcccggctgg ccgcgcagca
     3541 acagatggaa ggcctcctgg cgccgcaccg gcccaaggag cccgcgtggt tcctggccac
     3601 cgtcggcgtc tcgcccgacc accagggcaa gggtctgggc agcgccgtcg tgctccccgg
     3661 agtggaggcg gccgagcgcg ccggggtgcc cgccttcctg gagacctccg cgccccgcaa
     3721 cctccccttc tacgagcggc tcggcttcac cgtcaccgcc gacgtcgagg tgcccgaagg
     3781 accgcgcacc tggtgcatga cccgcaagcc cggtgcctga ttcgaaatga ccgaccaagc
     3841 gacgcccaac ctgccatcac gagatttcga ttccaccgcc gccttctatg aaaggttggg
     3901 cttcggaatc gttttccggg acgccggctg gatgatcctc cagcgcgggg atctcatgct
     3961 ggagttcttc gcccacccca acttgtttat tgcagcttat aatggttaca aataaagcaa
     4021 tagcatcaca aatttcacaa ataaagcatt tttttcactg cattctagtt gtggtttgtc
     4081 caaactcatc aatgtatctt atcatgtctg tataccgtcg acctctagct agagcttggc
     4141 gtaatcatgg tcatagctgt ttcctgtgtg aaattgttat ccgctcacaa ttccacacaa
     4201 catacgagcc ggaagcataa agtgtaaagc ctggggtgcc taatgagtga gctaactcac
     4261 attaattgcg ttgcgctcac tgcccgcttt ccagtcggga aacctgtcgt gccagctgca
     4321 ttaatgaatc ggccaacgcg cggggagagg cggtttgcgt attgggcgct cttccgcttc
     4381 ctcgctcact gactcgctgc gctcggtcgt tcggctgcgg cgagcggtat cagctcactc
     4441 aaaggcggta atacggttat ccacagaatc aggggataac gcaggaaaga acatgtgagc
     4501 aaaaggccag caaaaggcca ggaaccgtaa aaaggccgcg ttgctggcgt ttttccatag
     4561 gctccgcccc cctgacgagc atcacaaaaa tcgacgctca agtcagaggt ggcgaaaccc
     4621 gacaggacta taaagatacc aggcgtttcc ccctggaagc tccctcgtgc gctctcctgt
     4681 tccgaccctg ccgcttaccg gatacctgtc cgcctttctc ccttcgggaa gcgtggcgct
     4741 ttctcatagc tcacgctgta ggtatctcag ttcggtgtag gtcgttcgct ccaagctggg
     4801 ctgtgtgcac gaaccccccg ttcagcccga ccgctgcgcc ttatccggta actatcgtct
     4861 tgagtccaac ccggtaagac acgacttatc gccactggca gcagccactg gtaacaggat
     4921 tagcagagcg aggtatgtag gcggtgctac agagttcttg aagtggtggc ctaactacgg
     4981 ctacactaga agaacagtat ttggtatctg cgctctgctg aagccagtta ccttcggaaa
     5041 aagagttggt agctcttgat ccggcaaaca aaccaccgct ggtagcggtt tttttgtttg
     5101 caagcagcag attacgcgca gaaaaaaagg atctcaagaa gatcctttga tcttttctac
     5161 ggggtctgac gctcagtgga acgaaaactc acgttaaggg attttggtca tgagattatc
     5221 aaaaaggatc ttcacctaga tccttttaaa ttaaaaatga agttttaaat caatctaaag
     5281 tatatatgag taaacttggt ctgacagtta ccaatgctta atcagtgagg cacctatctc
     5341 agcgatctgt ctatttcgtt catccatagt tgcctgactc cccgtcgtgt agataactac
     5401 gatacgggag ggcttaccat ctggccccag tgctgcaatg ataccgcgag acccacgctc
     5461 accggctcca gatttatcag caataaacca gccagccgga agggccgagc gcagaagtgg
     5521 tcctgcaact ttatccgcct ccatccagtc tattaattgt tgccgggaag ctagagtaag
     5581 tagttcgcca gttaatagtt tgcgcaacgt tgttgccatt gctacaggca tcgtggtgtc
     5641 acgctcgtcg tttggtatgg cttcattcag ctccggttcc caacgatcaa ggcgagttac
     5701 atgatccccc atgttgtgca aaaaagcggt tagctccttc ggtcctccga tcgttgtcag
     5761 aagtaagttg gccgcagtgt tatcactcat ggttatggca gcactgcata attctcttac
     5821 tgtcatgcca tccgtaagat gcttttctgt gactggtgag tactcaacca agtcattctg
     5881 agaatagtgt atgcggcgac cgagttgctc ttgcccggcg tcaatacggg ataataccgc
     5941 gccacatagc agaactttaa aagtgctcat cattggaaaa cgttcttcgg ggcgaaaact
     6001 ctcaaggatc ttaccgctgt tgagatccag ttcgatgtaa cccactcgtg cacccaactg
     6061 atcttcagca tcttttactt tcaccagcgt ttctgggtga gcaaaaacag gaaggcaaaa
     6121 tgccgcaaaa aagggaataa gggcgacacg gaaatgttga atactcatac tcttcctttt
     6181 tcaatattat tgaagcattt atcagggtta ttgtctcatg agcggataca tatttgaatg
     6241 tatttagaaa aataaacaaa taggggttcc gcgcacattt ccccgaaaag tgccacctga
     6301 cgtcgacgga tcggggtcga cattgattat tgactagtta ttaatagtaa tcaattacgg
     6361 ggtcattagt tcatagccca tatatggagt tccgcgttac ataacttacg gtaaatggcc
     6421 cgcctggctg accgcccaac gacccccgcc cattgacgtc aataatgacg tatgttccca
     6481 tagtaacgcc aatagggact ttccattgac gtcaatgggt ggagtattta cggtaaactg
     6541 cccacttggc agtacatcaa gtgtatcata tgccaagtac gccccctatt gacgtcaatg
     6601 acggtaaatg gcccgcctgg cattatgccc agtacatgac cttatgggac tttcctactt
     6661 ggcagtacat ctacgtatta gtcatcgcta ttaccatggt cgaggtgagc cccacgttct
     6721 gcttcactct ccccatctcc cccccctccc cacccccaat tttgtattta tttatttttt
     6781 aattattttg tgcagcgatg ggggcggggg gggggggcgc gcgccaggcg gggcggggcg
     6841 gggcgagggg cggggcgggg cgaggcggag aggtgcggcg gcagccaatc agagcggcgc
     6901 gctccgaaag tttcctttta tggcgaggcg gcggcggcgg cggccctata aaaagcgaag
     6961 cgcgcggcgg gcgggagtcg ctgcgcgctg ccttcgcccc gtgccccgct ccgccgccgc
     7021 ctcgcgccgc ccgccccggc tctgactgac cgcgttactc ccacaggtga gcgggcggga
     7081 cggcccttct cctccgggct gtaattagcg cttggtttaa tgacggcttg tttcttttct
     7141 gtggctgcgt gaaagccttg aggggctccg ggagggccct ttgtgcgggg ggagcggctc
     7201 ggggggtgcg tgcgtgtgtg tgtgcgtggg gagcgccgcg tgcggctccg cgctgcccgg
     7261 cggctgtgag cgctgcgggc gcggcgcggg gctttgtgcg ctccgcagtg tgcgcgaggg
     7321 gagcgcggcc gggggcggtg ccccgcggtg cggggggggc tgcgagggga acaaaggctg
     7381 cgtgcggggt gtgtgcgtgg gggggtgagc agggggtgtg ggcgcgtcgg tcgggctgca
     7441 accccccctg cacccccctc cccgagttgc tgagcacggc ccggcttcgg gtgcggggct
     7501 ccgtacgggg cgtggcgcgg ggctcgccgt gccgggcggg gggtggcggc aggtgggggt
     7561 gccgggcggg gcggggccgc ctcgggccgg ggagggctcg ggggaggggc gcggcggccc
     7621 ccggagcgcc ggcggctgtc gaggcgcggc gagccgcagc cattgccttt tatggtaatc
     7681 gtgcgagagg gcgcagggac ttcctttgtc ccaaatctgt gcggagccga aatctgggag
     7741 gcgccgccgc accccctcta gcgggcgcgg ggcgaagcgg tgcggcgccg gcaggaagga
     7801 aatgggcggg gagggccttc gtgcgtcgcc gcgccgccgt ccccttctcc ctctccagcc
     7861 tcggggctgt ccgcgggggg acggctgcct tcggggggga cggggcaggg cggggttcgg
     7921 cttctggcgt gtgaccggcg gctctagagc ctctgctaac catgttcatg ccttcttctt
     7981 tttcctacag ctcctgggca acgtgctggt tattgtgctg tctcatcatt ttggcaaaga
     8041 attcctcgag gaattcactc ctcaggtgca ggctgcctat cagaaggtgg tggctggtgt
     8101 ggccaatgcc ctggctcaca aataccactg agatctgcat ga
//
